>Addgene plasmid #130032 | pRDAX-505 C-Tag GFP[2] L10 Itgb1 EBPF2 | addgene full sequence | sequence record 270546 | Addgene NGS Result
GCCTGCCTCCAGGCCTCAATATTGGCCATTAGCCATATTATTCATTGGTTATATAGCATAAATCAATATT
GGCTATTGGCCATTGCATACGTTGTATCTATATCATAATATGTACATTTATATTGGCTCATGTCCAATAT
GACCGCCATGTTGGCATTGATTATTGACTAGTTATTAATAGTAATCAATTACGGGGTCATTAGTTCATAG
CCCATATATGGAGTTCCGCGTTACATAACTTACGGTAAATGGCCCGCCTGGCTGACCGCCCAACGACCCC
CGCCCATTGACGTCAATAATGACGTATGTTCCCATAGTAACGCCAATAGGGACTTTCCATTGACGTCAAT
GGGTGGAGTATTTACGGTAAACTGCCCACTTGGCAGTACATCAAGTGTATCATATGCCAAGTCCGCCCCC
TATTGACGTCAATGACGGTAAATGGCCCGCCTGGCATTATGCCCAGTACATGACCTTACGGGACTTTCCT
ACTTGGCAGTACATCTACGTATTAGTCATCGCTATTACCATGGTGATGCGGTTTTGGCAGTACACCAATG
GGCGTGGATAGCGGTTTGACTCACGGGGATTTCCAAGTCTCCACCCCATTGACGTCAATGGGAGTTTGTT
TTGGCACCAAAATCAACGGGACTTTCCAAAATGTCGTAATAACCCCGCCCCGTTGACGCAAATGGGCGGT
AGGCGTGTACGGTGGGAGGTCTATATAAGCAGAGCTCGTTTAGTGAACCGTCAGATCACTAGAAGCTTTA
TTGCGGTAGTTTATCACAGTTAAATTGCTAACGCAGTCAGTGCTTCTGACACAACAGTCTCGAACTTAAG
CTGCAGAAGTTGGTCGTGAGGCACTGGGCAGGTAAGTATCAAGGTTACAAGACAGGTTTAAGGAGACCAA
TAGAAACTGGGCTTGTCGAGACAGAGAAGACTCTTGCGTTTCTGATAGGCACCTATTGGTCTTACTGACA
TCCACTTTGCCTTTCTCTCCACAGGTGTCCACTCCCAGGCCACC
[2394 nt withheld, positions 1025-3418]
GGGAGCTCTGCCAGCGGTGGCAGCACCTCCGAAAAGAGGGACCACATGGTGCTGCTCGAGTACGTCACAG
CAGCTGGCATCACCGATGCCAGCTAAGAATTCAGATCCGCCCCTCTCCCTCCCCCCCCCCTAACGTTACT
GGCCGAAGCCGCTTGGAATAAGGCCGGTGTGCGTTTGTCTATATGTTATTTTCCACCATATTGCCGTCTT
TTGGCAATGTGAGGGCCCGGAAACCTGGCCCTGTCTTCTTGACGAGCATTCCTAGGGGTCTTTCCCCTCT
CGCCAAAGGAATGCAAGGTCTGTTGAATGTCGTGAAGGAAGCAGTTCCTCTGGTAGCTTCTTGAAGACAA
ACAACGTCTGTAGCGACCCTTTGCAGGCAGCGGAACCCCCCACCTGGCGACAGGTGCCTCTGCGGCCAAA
AGCCACGTGTATAAGATACACCTGCAAAGGCGGCACAACCCCAGTGCCACGTTGTGAGTTGGATAGTTGT
GGAAAGAGTCAAATGGCTCTCCTCAAGCGTATTCAACAAGGGGCTGAAGGATGCCCAGAAGGTACCCCAT
TGTATGGGATCTGATCTGGGGCCTCGGTACACATGCTTTACATGTGTTTAGTCGAGGTTAAAAAAACGTC
TAGGCCCCCCGAACCACGGGGACGTGGTTTTCCTTTGAAAAACACGATGATAATATGGCCACAACCATGG
TGAGCAAGGGCGAGGAGCTGTTCACCGGGGTGGTGCCCATCCTGGTCGAGCTGGACGGCGACGTAAACGG
CCACAAGTTCAGCGTGAGGGGCGAGGGCGAGGGCGATGCCACCAACGGCAAGCTGACCCTGAAGTTCATC
TGCACCACCGGCAAGCTGCCCGTGCCCTGGCCCACCCTCGTGACCACCCTGAGCCACGGCGTGCAGTGCT
TCGCCCGCTACCCCGACCACATGAAGCAGCACGACTTCTTCAAGTCCGCCATGCCCGAAGGCTACGTCCA
GGAGCGCACCATCTTCTTCAAGGACGACGGCACCTACAAGACCCGCGCCGAGGTGAAGTTCGAGGGCGAC
ACCCTGGTGAACCGCATCGAGCTGAAGGGCGTCGACTTCAAGGAGGACGGCAACATCCTGGGGCACAAGC
TGGAGTACAACTTCAACAGCCACAACATCTATATCATGGCCGTCAAGCAGAAGAACGGCATCAAGGTGAA
CTTCAAGATCCGCCACAACGTGGAGGACGGCAGCGTGCAGCTCGCCGACCACTACCAGCAGAACACCCCC
ATCGGCGACGGCCCCGTGCTGCTGCCCGACAGCCACTACCTGAGCACCCAGTCCGTGCTGAGCAAAGACC
CCAACGAGAAGCGCGATCACATGGTCCTGCTGGAGTTCCGCACCGCCGCCGGGATCACTCTCGGCATGGA
CGAGCTGTACAAGTAAACCGGTGCTCGAGGTACCGATGAATAGCTAAGGTCGAGGCCGCAGGTAAGTATC
AAGGTTACAAGACAGGTTTAAGGAGACCAATAGAAACTGGGCTTGTCGAGACAGAGAAGACTCTTGCGTT
TCTGATAGGCACCTATTGGTCTTACTGACATCCACTTTGCCTTTCTCTCCACAGGTGTCGACAATCAACC
TCTGGATTACAAAATTTGTGAAAGATTGACTGGTATTCTTAACTATGTTGCTCCTTTTACGCTATGTGGA
TACGCTGCTTTAATGCCTTTGTATCATGCTATTGCTTCCCGTATGGCTTTCATTTTCTCCTCCTTGTATA
AATCCTGGTTGCTGTCTCTTTATGAGGAGTTGTGGCCCGTTGTCAGGCAACGTGGCGTGGTGTGCACTGT
GTTTGCTGACGCAACCCCCACTGGTTGGGGCATTGCCACCACCTGTCAGCTCCTTTCCGGGACTTTCGCT
TTCCCCCTCCCTATTGCCACGGCGGAACTCATCGCCGCCTGCCTTGCCCGCTGCTGGACAGGGGCTCGGC
TGTTGGGCACTGACAATTCCGTGGTGTTGTCGGGGAAGCTGACGTCCTTTCCATGGCTGCTCGCCTGTGT
TGCCACCTGGATTCTGCGCGGGACGTCCTTCTGCTACGTCCCTTCGGCCCTCAATCCAGCGGACCTTCCT
TCCCGCGGCCTGCTGCCGGCTCTGCGGCCTCTTCCGCGTCTTCGCCTTCGCCCTCAGACGAGTCGGATCT
CCCTTTGGGCCGCCTCCCCGCCTGGAATTCGAGCTCGGTACGATCAGCCTCGACTGTGCCTTCTAGTTGC
CAGCCATCTGTTGTTTGCCCCTCCCCCGTGCCTTCCTTGACCCTGGAAGGTGCCACTCCCACTGTCCTTT
CCTAATAAAATGAGGAAATTGCATCGCATTGTCTGAGTAGGTGTCATTCTATTCTGGGGGGTGGGGTGGG
GCAGGACAGCAAGGGGGAGGATTGGGAAGACAATAGCCCAGCTTTTGTTCCCTTTAGTGAGGGTTAATTG
CGCGCTTGGCGTAATCATGGTCATAGCTGTTTCCTGTGTGAAATTGTTATCCGCTAATTCACTCCTCAGG
TGCAGGCTGCCTATCAGAAGGTGGTGGCTGGTGTGGCCAATGCCCTGGCTCACAAATACCACTGAGATCT
TTTTCCCTCTGCCAAAAATTATGGGGACATCATGAAGCCCCTTGAGCATCTGACTTCTGGCTAATAAAGG
AAATTTATTTTCATTGCAATAGTGTGTTGGAATTTTTTGTGTCTCTCACTCGGAAGGACATATGGGAGGG
CAAATCATTTAAAACATCAGAATGAGTATTTGGTTTAGAGTTTGGCAACATATGCCCATATGCTGGCTGC
CATGAACAAAGGTTGGCTATAAAGAGGTCATCAGTATATGAAACAGCCCCCTGCTGTCCATTCCTTATTC
CATAGAAAAGCCTTGACTTGAGGTTAGATTTTTTTTATATTTTGTTTTGTGTTATTTTTTTCTTTAACAT
CCCTAAAATTTTCCTTACATGTTTTACTAGCCAGATTTTTCCTCCTCTCCTGACTACTCCCAGTCATAGC
TGTCCCTCTTCTCTTATGGAGATCGGCCGGCCGCCGGCGTCGACGCGCGCGGCCGCGGCGCGCCGTTGCT
GGCGTTTTTCCATAGGCTCCGCCCCCCTGACGAGCATCACAAAAATCGACGCTCAAGTCAGAGGTGGCGA
AACCCGACAGGACTATAAAGATACCAGGCGTTTCCCCCTGGAAGCTCCCTCGTGCGCTCTCCTGTTCCGA
CCCTGCCGCTTACCGGATACCTGTCCGCCTTTCTCCCTTCGGGAAGCGTGGCGCTTTCTCATAGCTCACG
CTGTAGGTATCTCAGTTCGGTGTAGGTCGTTCGCTCCAAGCTGGGCTGTGTGCACGAACCCCCCGTTCAG
CCCGACCGCTGCGCCTTATCCGGTAACTATCGTCTTGAGTCCAACCCGGTAAGACACGACTTATCGCCAC
TGGCAGCAGCCACTGGTAACAGGATTAGCAGAGCGAGGTATGTAGGCGGTGCTACAGAGTTCTTGAAGTG
GTGGCCTAACTACGGCTACACTAGAAGAACAGTATTTGGTATCTGCGCTCTGCTGAAGCCAGTTACCTTC
GGAAAAAGAGTTGGTAGCTCTTGATCCGGCAAACAAACCACCGCTGGTAGCGGTGGTTTTTTTGTTTGCA
AGCAGCAGATTACGCGCAGAAAAAAAGGATCTCAAGAAGATCCTTTGATCTTTTCTACGGGGTCTGACGC
TCAGTGGAACGAAAACTCACGTTAAGGGATTTTGGTCATGAGATTATCAAAAAGGATCTTCACCTAGATC
CTTTTAAATTAAAAATGAAGTTTTAAATCAATCTAAAGTATATATGAGTAAACTTGGTCTGACAGTTACC
AATGCTTAATCAGTGAGGCACCTATCTCAGCGATCTGTCTATTTCGTTCATCCATAGTTGCCTGACTCCC
CGTCGTGTAGATAACTACGATACGGGAGGGCTTACCATCTGGCCCCAGTGCTGCAATGATACCGCGAGAC
CCACGCTCACCGGCTCCAGATTTATCAGCAATAAACCAGCCAGCCGGAAGGGCCGAGCGCAGAAGTGGTC
CTGCAACTTTATCCGCCTCCATCCAGTCTATTAATTGTTGCCGGGAAGCTAGAGTAAGTAGTTCGCCAGT
TAATAGTTTGCGCAACGTTGTTGCCATTGCTACAGGCATCGTGGTGTCACGCTCGTCGTTTGGTATGGCT
TCATTCAGCTCCGGTTCCCAACGATCAAGGCGAGTTACATGATCCCCCATGTTGTGCAAAAAAGCGGTTA
GCTCCTTCGGTCCTCCGATCGTTGTCAGAAGTAAGTTGGCCGCAGTGTTATCACTCATGGTTATGGCAGC
ACTGCATAATTCTCTTACTGTCATGCCATCCGTAAGATGCTTTTCTGTGACTGGTGAGTACTCAACCAAG
TCATTCTGAGAATAGTGTATGCGGCGACCGAGTTGCTCTTGCCCGGCGTCAATACGGGATAATACCGCGC
CACATAGCAGAACTTTAAAAGTGCTCATCATTGGAAAACGTTCTTCGGGGCGAAAACTCTCAAGGATCTT
ACCGCTGTTGAGATCCAGTTCGATGTAACCCACTCGTGCACCCAACTGATCTTCAGCATCTTTTACTTTC
ACCAGCGTTTCTGGGTGAGCAAAAACAGGAAGGCAAAATGCCGCAAAAAAGGGAATAAGGGCGACACGGA
AATGTTGAATACTCATACTCTTCCTTTTTCAATATTATTGAAGCATTTATCAGGGTTATTGTCTCATGAG
CGGATACATATTTGAATGTATTTAGAAAAATAAACAAATAGGGGTTCCGCGCACATTTCCCCGAAAAGTG
CCACCTGACGTCTAAGAAACCATTATTATCATGACATTAACCTATAAAAATAGGCGTATCACGAGGCCCT
TTCGTCTACGCGCGCGCCGGCGGCGCGCCGTCGACGGCCGGCCGCGGCCGC
Features (pLannotate 1.2.2; 16 found; start..end, strand, type, name):
    155..532     +  enhancer       CMV enhancer: human cytomegalovirus immediate early enhancer
    534..733     +  promoter       CMV promoter: human cytomegalovirus (CMV) immediate early promoter
    872..1004    +  intron         chimeric intron: chimera between introns from human β-globin and immunoglobulin heavy chain genes
   1025..3418    +  CDS            Itgb1 (sequence withheld): ITB1_MOUSE - Experimental evidence at protein level: Swiss-Prot protein existence level 1. [Isoform 2]: Isoform 2 displaces isoform 1 in striated muscles. From Mus musculus (Mouse).
   3528..4114    +  misc_feature   IRES2: internal ribosome entry site (IRES) of the encephalomyocarditis virus (EMCV)
   4115..4834    +  CDS            EBFP2: enhanced blue variant of GFP (Ai et al., 2007) mammalian codon-optimized
   4880..5012    +  intron         chimeric intron: chimera between introns from human β-globin and immunoglobulin heavy chain genes
   5021..5609    +  misc_feature   WPRE: woodchuck hepatitis virus posttranscriptional regulatory element
   5613..5629    +  misc_feature   MCS (fragment): pUC18/19 multiple cloning site
   5642..5753    +  polyA_signal   bGH poly(A) signal: bovine growth hormone polyadenylation signal
   5849..5867    -  promoter       T3 promoter: promoter for bacteriophage T3 RNA polymerase
   5926..6000    +  CDS            HBB (fragment): HBB_PONPY - Experimental evidence at transcript level: Swiss-Prot protein existence level 2. Involved in oxygen transport from the lung to the various peripheral tissues. From Pongo pygmaeus (Bornean orangutan).
   6071..6126    +  polyA_signal   β-globin poly(A) signal: rabbit β-globin polyadenylation signal (Gil and Proudfoot, 1987)
   6505..7093    -  rep_origin     ori: high-copy-number ColE1/pMB1/pBR322/pUC origin of replication
   7264..8124    -  CDS            AmpR: β-lactamase; bla; confers resistance to ampicillin, carbenicillin, and related antibiotics
   8125..8229    -  promoter       AmpR promoter: bla
