[The description below was written by a language model from this plasmid's Addgene catalogue record and pLannotate feature annotations shown in this document.]
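Description:
pRDAX-505 C-Tag GFP[2] L10 Itgb1 EBPF2 is a custom-built mammalian expression plasmid of about 8.4 kb, designed as a protein–protein interaction assay vector for bimolecular or trimolecular fluorescence complementation (BiFC/TriFC). It is maintained in E. coli through a high-copy ColE1/pUC-type origin and selected with ampicillin via the β-lactamase gene and its native promoter.

The expression unit is driven by the human CMV immediate-early enhancer and promoter, followed by a chimeric β-globin/immunoglobulin intron that promotes splicing and efficient mRNA export. Downstream lies the mouse Itgb1 coding sequence (integrin β1, CD29). The plasmid name indicates that the integrin carries a C-terminal split-GFP fragment ("GFP[2]") joined through a linker ("L10"). The automated annotation does not call these elements, but an unannotated gap of roughly 100 nt between the end of the Itgb1 CDS and the IRES would be consistent with a short tag of this kind. An EMCV IRES then directs translation of EBFP2 from the same transcript, giving a blue fluorescent marker that reports transfection and expression independently of any complementation signal. The transcript is finished by a second chimeric intron, a WPRE to enhance RNA stability and expression, and a bGH polyadenylation signal. A β-globin fragment with a rabbit β-globin poly(A) signal and a T3 promoter lie further downstream as backbone elements.

In use, the tagged integrin β1 would be co-expressed with partner proteins bearing complementary GFP fragments, so that reconstituted green fluorescence indicates proximity or interaction. The cloning sites used for the insert are not recorded.
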