Addgene plasmid #130032: pRDAX-505 C-Tag GFP[2] L10 Itgb1 EBPF2
Purpose: PPI (BiFC/TriFC) assay vector
Depositing lab: Gary Lewin. Depositing organization: Max-Delbrueck-Centrum fuer Molekulare Medizin (MDC).
Backbone
  Vector backbone: custom built
  Vector type: Mammalian Expression
Growth in bacteria
  Bacterial resistance: Ampicillin, 100 μg/mL
  Growth temperature: 37°C
  Growth strain: DH5alpha
  Copy number: High Copy
Gene/Insert
  Gene/Insert name: Itgb1
  Species: M. musculus (mouse)
  Entrez Gene: Itgb1 (a.k.a. 4633401G24Rik, CD29, Fnrb, Gm9863, gpIIa)
  Cloning method: Restriction Enzyme; 5′ cloning site unknown (unknown if destroyed); 3′ cloning site unknown (unknown if destroyed)
Terms and licenses: Academic/Nonprofit Terms; Industry Terms: Not Available to Industry
How to cite: pRDAX-505 C-Tag GFP[2] L10 Itgb1 EBPF2 was a gift from Gary Lewin (Addgene plasmid # 130032 ; http://n2t.net/addgene:130032 ; RRID:Addgene_130032)
